>Addgene plasmid #125548 | pDEST-N2H-N2 | addgene full sequence | sequence record 254836 | Addgene NGS Result
GGCATTGATTATTGACTAGTTATTAATAGTAATCAATTACGGGGTCATTAGTTCATAGCCCATATATGGA
GTTCCGCGTTACATAACTTACGGTAAATGGCCCGCCTGGCTGACCGCCCAACGACCCCCGCCCATTGACG
TCAATAATGACGTATGTTCCCATAGTAACGCCAATAGGGACTTTCCATTGACGTCAATGGGTGGAGTATT
TACGGTAAACTGCCCACTTGGCAGTACATCAAGTGTATCATATGCCAAGTCCGCCCCCTATTGACGTCAA
TGACGGTAAATGGCCCGCCTGGCATTATGCCCAGTACATGACCTTACGGGACTTTCCTACTTGGCAGTAC
ATCTACGTATTAGTCATCGCTATTACCATGGTGATGCGGTTTTGGCAGTACACCAATGGGCGTGGATAGC
GGTTTGACTCACGGGGATTTCCAAGTCTCCACCCCATTGACGTCAATGGGAGTTTGTTTTGGCACCAAAA
TCAACGGGACTTTCCAAAATGTCGTAACAACTGCGATCGGGCGCGCCCCTCCTTGAATTAATTAAGGCGC
GCCACTGAAATTTTTAATTAAGGCGCGCCTAGCATGTGATTAATTAAGCATGTCTTTAGATCTATGATGA
CACAAACCCCGCCCAGCGTCTTGTCATTGGCGAATTCGAACACGCAGATGCAGTCGGGGCGGCGCGGTCC
CAGGTCCACTTCGCATATAAAAGGTGACGCGTGTGGATCCTCGAACACCGAGCTCTTAATACGACTCACT
ATAGGGAAAGCAAAAATGTGATCTTGCTTGTAAATACAATTTTGAGAGGTTAATAAATTACAAGTAGTGC
TATTTTTGTATTTAGGTTAGCTATTTAGCTTTACGTTCCAGGATGCCTAGTGGCAGCCCCACAATATCCA
GGAAGCCCTCTCTGCGGTTTTTCAGATTAGGTAGTCGAAAAACCTAAGAAATTTACCTATGGGCCTGAGC
GGCGACCAAATGGGCCAGATCGAAAAAATTTTTAAGGTGGTGTACCCTGTGGATGATCATCACTTTAAGG
TGATCCTGCACTATGGCACACTGGTAATCGACGGGGTTACGCCGAACATGATCGACTATTTCGGACGGCC
GTATGAAGGCATCGCCGTGTTCGACGGCAAAAAGATCACTGTAACAGGGACCCTGTGGAACGGCAACAAA
ATTATCGACGAGCGCCTGATCAACCCCGACGGCTCCCTGCTGTTCCGAGTAACCATCAACGGAGTGACCG
GCTGGCGGCTGTGCGAACGCATTCTGGCGGGAGGGGGCAGTGGTGGAGGGGGCAGTCCCATCACAAGTTT
GTACAAAAAAGCTGAACGAGAAACGTAAAATGATATAAATATCAATATATTAAATTAGATTTTGCATAAA
AAACAGACTACATAATACTGTAAAACACAACATATCCAGTCACTATGGCGGCCGCATTAGGCACCCCAGG
CTTTACACTTTATGCTTCCGGCTCGTATAATGTGTGGATTTTGAGTTAGGATCCGTCGAGATTTTCAGGA
GCTAAGGAAGCTAAAATGGAGAAAAAAATCACTGGATATACCACCGTTGATATATCCCAATGGCATCGTA
AAGAACATTTTGAGGCATTTCAGTCAGTTGCTCAATGTACCTATAACCAGACCGTTCAGCTGGATATTAC
GGCCTTTTTAAAGACCGTAAAGAAAAATAAGCACAAGTTTTATCCGGCCTTTATTCACATTCTTGCCCGC
CTGATGAATGCTCATCCGGAATTCCGTATGGCAATGAAAGACGGTGAGCTGGTGATATGGGATAGTGTTC
ACCCTTGTTACACCGTTTTCCATGAGCAAACTGAAACGTTTTCATCGCTCTGGAGTGAATACCACGACGA
TTTCCGGCAGTTTCTACACATATATTCGCAAGATGTGGCGTGTTACGGTGAAAACCTGGCCTATTTCCCT
AAAGGGTTTATTGAGAATATGTTTTTCGTCTCAGCCAATCCCTGGGTGAGTTTCACCAGTTTTGATTTAA
ACGTGGCCAATATGGACAACTTCTTCGCCCCCGTTTTCACCATGGGCAAATATTATACGCAAGGCGACAA
GGTGCTGATGCCGCTGGCGATTCAGGTTCATCATGCCGTTTGTGATGGCTTCCATGTCGGCAGAATGCTT
AATGAATTACAACAGTACTGCGATGAGTGGCAGGGCGGGGCGTAAACGCGTGGATCCGGCTTACTAAAAG
CCAGATAACAGTATGCGTATTTGCGCGCTGATTTTTGCGGTATAAGAATATATACTGATATGTATACCCG
AAGTATGTCAAAAAGAGGTATGCTATGAAGCAGCGTATTACAGTGACAGTTGACAGCGACAGCTATCAGT
TGCTCAAGGCATATATGATGTCAATATCTCCGGTCTGGTAAGCACAACCATGCAGAATGAAGCCCGTCGT
CTGCGTGCCGAACGCTGGAAAGCGGAAAATCAGGAAGGGATGGCTGAGGTCGCCCGGTTTATTGAAATGA
ACGGCTCTTTTGCTGACGAGAACAGGGGCTGGTGAAATGCAGTTTAAGGTTTACACCTATAAAAGAGAGA
GCCGTTATCGTCTGTTTGTGGATGTACAGAGTGATATTATTGACACGCCCGGGCGACGGATGGTGATCCC
CCTGGCCAGTGCACGTCTGCTGTCAGATAAAGTCTCCCGTGAACTTTACCCGGTGGTGCATATCGGGGAT
GAAAGCTGGCGCATGATGACCACCGATATGGCCAGTGTGCCGGTCTCCGTTATCGGGGAAGAAGTGGCTG
ATCTCAGCCACCGCGAAAATGACATCAAAAACGCCATTAACCTGATGTTCTGGGGAATATAAATGTCAGG
CTCCCTTATACACAGCCAGTCTGCAGGTCGACCATAGTGACTGGATATGTTGTGTTTTACAGTATTATGT
AGTCTGTTTTTTATGCAAAATCTAATTTAATATATTGATATTTATATCATTTTACGTTTCTCGTTCAGCT
TTCTTGTACAAAGTGGTGTAAGTAAGTAACTATAACGGTCCTAAGGTAGCGAACATAACTTCGTATAATG
TATGCTATACGAAGTTATGGAAAAAAAAAAAAAAAAAAAAAAAAAAAAAAAAAAAAAAAAAAAAAAAAAA
AAAAAAAAAAAAAAAAAAAAAAAAAAAAAAAAAAAAAAAAAAAAAAAAAAAAAAAAAAAAAAAAAAAAAA
AAAAAAAAAAAAAAAAAAAAAAAAAAAAAAAAAAAAAAAAAAAAAAAAAAAAAAAAAAAAAAAAAAAAAA
AAAAAAAAAAAAAAAAAAAAAAAAAAAAAAAAAAAAAAAAAAAAAAAAAAAAAAAAAAAAAAAAAAAAAA
AAAAAAGAGAAGACATGATAAGATACATTGATGAGTTTGGACAAACCACAACAAGAATGCAGTGAAAAAA
ATGCTTTATTTGTGAAATTTGTGATGCTATTGCTTTATTTGTAACCATTATAAGCTGCAATAAACAAGTT
AACAACAACAATTGCATTCATTTTATGTTTCAGGTTCAGGGGGAGATGTGGGAGGTTTTTTAAAGCGAAT
TTCTTATGATTTATGATTTTTATTATTAAATAAGTTATAAAAAAAATAAGTGTATACAAATTTTAAAGTG
ACTCTTAGGTTTTAAAACGAAAATTCTTGTTCTTGAGTAACTCTTTCCTGTAGGTCAGGTTGCTTTCTCA
GGTATAGCATGAGGTCGCTCTTATTGACCACACCTCTACCGGCGGCCTAACTCCGCCCATCCCGCCCCTA
ACTCCGCCCAGTTCCGCCCATTCTCCGCCTCATGGCTGACTAATTTTTTTTATTTATGCAGAGGCCGAGG
CCGCCTCGGCCTCTGAGCTATTCCAGAAGTAGTGAGGACGCTTTTTTGGAGGCCGAGGCTTTTGCAAAGA
TCGAACAAGAGACAGGACTGCATTAATGAATCGGCCAACGCGCGGGGAGAGGCGGTTTGCGTATTGGGCG
CTCTTCCGCTTCCTCGCTCACTGACTCGCTGCGCTCGGTCGTTCGGCTGCGGCGAGCGGTATCAGCTCAC
TCAAAGGCGGTAATACGGTTATCCACAGAATCAGGGGATAACGCAGGAAAGAACATGTGAGCAAAAGGCC
AGCAAAAGGCCAGGAACCGTAAAAAGGCCGCGTTGCTGGCGTTTTTCCATAGGCTCCGCCCCCCTGACGA
GCATCACAAAAATCGACGCTCAAGTCAGAGGTGGCGAAACCCGACAGGACTATAAAGATACCAGGCGTTT
CCCCCTGGAAGCTCCCTCGTGCGCTCTCCTGTTCCGACCCTGCCGCTTACCGGATACCTGTCCGCCTTTC
TCCCTTCGGGAAGCGTGGCGCTTTCTCATAGCTCACGCTGTAGGTATCTCAGTTCGGTGTAGGTCGTTCG
CTCCAAGCTGGGCTGTGTGCACGAACCCCCCGTTCAGCCCGACCGCTGCGCCTTATCCGGTAACTATCGT
CTTGAGTCCAACCCGGTAAGACACGACTTATCGCCACTGGCAGCAGCCACTGGTAACAGGATTAGCAGAG
CGAGGTATGTAGGCGGTGCTACAGAGTTCTTGAAGTGGTGGCCTAACTACGGCTACACTAGAAGAACAGT
ATTTGGTATCTGCGCTCTGCTGAAGCCAGTTACCTTCGGAAAAAGAGTTGGTAGCTCTTGATCCGGCAAA
CAAACCACCGCTGGTAGCGGTGGTTTTTTTGTTTGCAAGCAGCAGATTACGCGCAGAAAAAAAGGATCTC
AAGAAGATCCTTTGATCTTTTCTACGGGGTCTGACGCTCAGTGGAACGAAAACTCACGTTAAGGGATTTT
GGTCATGAGATTATCAAAAAGGATCTTCACCTAGATCCTTTTAAATTAAAAATGAAGTTTTAAATCAATC
TAAAGTATATATGAGTAAACTTGGTCTGACAGTTACCAATGCTTAATCAGTGAGGCACCTATCTCAGCGA
TCTGTCTATTTCGTTCATCCATAGTTGCCTGACTCCCCGTCGTGTAGATAACTACGATACGGGAGGGCTT
ACCATCTGGCCCCAGTGCTGCAATGATACCGCGAGACCCACGCTCACCGGCTCCAGATTTATCAGCAATA
AACCAGCCAGCCGGAAGGGCCGAGCGCAGAAGTGGTCCTGCAACTTTATCCGCCTCCATCCAGTCTATTA
ATTGTTGCCGGGAAGCTAGAGTAAGTAGTTCGCCAGTTAATAGTTTGCGCAACGTTGTTGCCATTGCTAC
AGGCATCGTGGTGTCACGCTCGTCGTTTGGTATGGCTTCATTCAGCTCCGGTTCCCAACGATCAAGGCGA
GTTACATGATCCCCCATGTTGTGCAAAAAAGCGGTTAGCTCCTTCGGTCCTCCGATCGTTGTCAGAAGTA
AGTTGGCCGCAGTGTTATCACTCATGGTTATGGCAGCACTGCATAATTCTCTTACTGTCATGCCATCCGT
AAGATGCTTTTCTGTGACTGGTGAGTACTCAACCAAGTCATTCTGAGAATAGTGTATGCGGCGACCGAGT
TGCTCTTGCCCGGCGTCAATACGGGATAATACCGCGCCACATAGCAGAACTTTAAAAGTGCTCATCATTG
GAAAACGTTCTTCGGGGCGAAAACTCTCAAGGATCTTACCGCTGTTGAGATCCAGTTCGATGTAACCCAC
TCGTGCACCCAACTGATCTTCAGCATCTTTTACTTTCACCAGCGTTTCTGGGTGAGCAAAAACAGGAAGG
CAAAATGCCGCAAAAAAGGGAATAAGGGCGACACGGAAATGTTGAATACTCATACTCTTCCTTTTTCAAT
ATTATTGAAGCATTTATCAGGGTTATTGTCTCATGAGCGGATACATATTTGAATGTATTTAGAAAAATAA
ACAAATAGGGGTTCCGCGCACATTTCCCCGAAAAGTGCCACCTGAACGAAGCATCTGTGCTTCATTTTGT
AGAACAAAAATGCAACGCGAGAGCGCTAATTTTTCAAACAAAGAATCTGAGCTGCATTTTTACAGAACAG
AAATGCAACGCGAAAGCGCTATTTTACCAACGAAGAATCTGTGCTTCATTTTTGTAAAACAAAAATGCAA
CGCGAGAGCGCTAATTTTTCAAACAAAGAATCTGAGCTGCATTTTTACAGAACAGAAATGCAACGCGAGA
GCGCTATTTTACCAACAAAGAATCTATACTTCTTTTTTGTTCTACAAAAATGCATCCCGAGAGCGCTATT
TTTCTAACAAAGCATCTTAGATTACTTTTTTTCTCCTTTGTGCGCTCTATAATGCAGTCTCTTGATAACT
TTTTGCACTGTAGGTCCGTTAAGGTTAGAAGAAGGCTACTTTGGTGTCTATTTTCTCTTCCATAAAAAAA
GCCTGACTCCACTTCCCGCGTTTACTGATTACTAGCGAAGCTGCGGGTGCATTTTTTCAAGATAAAGGCA
TCCCCGATTATATTCTATACCGATGTGGATTGCGCATACTTTGTGAACAGAAAGTGATAGCGTTGATGAT
TCTTCATTGGTCAGAAAATTATGAACGGTTTCTTCTATTTTGTCTCTATATACTACGTATAGGAAATGTT
TACATTTTCGTATTGTTTTCGATTCACTCTATGAATAGTTCTTACTACAATTTTTTTGTCTAAAGAGTAA
TACTAGAGATAAACATAAAAAATGTAGAGGTCGAGTTTAGATGCAAGTTCAAGGAGCGAAAGGTGGATGG
GTAGGTTATATAGGGATATAGCACAGAGATATATAGCAAAGAGATACTTTTGAGCAATGTTTGTGGAAGC
GGTATTCGCAATATTTTAGTAGCTCGTTACAGTCCGGTGCGTTTTTGGTTTTTTGAAAGTGCGTCTTCAG
AGCGCTTTTGGTTTTCAAAAGCGCTCTGAAGTTCCTATACTTTCTAGAGAATAGGAACTTCGGAATAGGA
ACTTCAAAGCGTTTCCGAAAACGAGCGCTTCCGAAAATGCAACGCGAGCTGCGCACATACAGCTCACTGT
TCACGTCGCACCTATATCTGCGTGTTGCCTGTATATATATATACATGAGAAGAACGGCATAGTGCGTGTT
TATGCTTAAATGCGTACTTATATGCGTCTATTTATGTAGGATGAAAGGTAGTCTAGTACCTCCTGTGATA
TTATCCCATTCCATGCGGGGTATCGTATGCTTCCTTCAGCACTACCCTTTAGCTGTTCTATATGCTGCCA
CTCCTCAATTGGATTAGTCTCATCCTTCAATGCTATCATTTCCTTTGATATTGGATCATACTAAGAAACC
ATTGGTACCATAACTTCGTATAAGGTATACTATACGAAGTTATGCTAGCATTATCATGACATTAACCTAT
AAAAATAGGCGTATCACGAGGCCCTTTCGTCTCGCGCGTTTCGGTGATGACGGTGAAAACCTCTGACACA
TGCAGCTCCCGGAGACGGTCACAGCTTGTCTGTAAGCGGATGCCGGGAGCAGACAAGCCCGTCAGGGCGC
GTCAGCGGGTGTTGGCGGGTGTCGGGGCTGGCTTAACTATGCGGCATCAGAGCAGATTGTACTGAGAGTG
CACCATAGATCAACGACATTACTATATATATAATATAGGAAGCATTTAATAGAACAGCATCGTAATATAT
GTGTACTTTGCAGTTATGACGCCAGATGGCAGTAGTGGAAGATATTCTTTATTGAAAAATAGCTTGTCAC
CTTACGTACAATCTTGATCCGGAGCTTTTCTTTTTTTGCCGATTAAGAATTAATTCGGTCGAAAAAAGAA
AAGGAGAGGGCCAAGAGGGAGGGCATTGGTGACTATTGAGCACGTGAGTATACGTGATTAAGCACACAAA
GGCAGCTTGGAGTATGTCTGTTATTAATTTCACAGGTAGTTCTGGTCCATTGGTGAAAGTTTGCGGCTTG
CAGAGCACAGAGGCCGCAGAATGTGCTCTAGATTCCGATGCTGACTTGCTGGGTATTATATGTGTGCCCA
ATAGAAAGAGAACAATTGACCCGGTTATTGCAAGGAAAATTTCAAGTCTTGTAAAAGCATATAAAAATAG
TTCAGGCACTCCGAAATACTTGGTTGGCGTGTTTCGTAATCAACCTAAGGAGGATGTTTTGGCTCTGGTC
AATGATTACGGCATTGATATCGTCCAACTGCATGGAGATGAGTCGTGGCAAGAATACCAAGAGTTCCTCG
GTTTGCCAGTTATTAAAAGACTCGTATTTCCAAAAGACTGCAACATACTACTCAGTGCAGCTTCACAGAA
ACCTCATTCGTTTATTCCCTTGTTTGATTCAGAAGCAGGTGGGACAGGTGAACTTTTGGATTGGAACTCG
ATTTCTGACTGGGTTGGAAGGCAAGAGAGCCCCGAAAGCTTACATTTTATGTTAGCTGGTGGACTGACGC
CAGAAAATGTTGGTGATGCGCTTAGATTAAATGGCGTTATTGGTGTTGATGTAAGCGGAGGTGTGGAGAC
AAATGGTGTAAAAGACTCTAACAAAATAGCAAATTTCGTCAAAAATGCTAAGAAATAGGTTATTACTGAG
TAGTATTTATTTAAGTATTGTTTGTGCACTTGCCGATCTATGCGGTGTGAAATACCGCACAGATGCGTAA
GGAGAAAATACCGCATCAGGAAATTGTAAGCGTTAATATTTTGTTAAAATTCGCGTTAAATTTTTGTTAA
ATCAGCTCATTTTTTAACCAATAGGCCGAAATCGGCAAAATCCCTTATAAATCAAAAGAATAGACCGAGA
TAGGGT
[37 nt withheld, positions 8757-8793]
AAAGAACGTGGACTCCAACGTCAAAGG
[49 nt withheld, positions 8821-8869]
T
[91 nt withheld, positions 8871-8961]
G
[124 nt withheld, positions 8963-9086]
CAATATTGGCCATTAGCCATATTATTCATTGGTTATATAGCATAAATCAATATTGGCTATTGGCCATTGC
ATACGTTGTATCTATATCATAATATGTACATTTATATTGGCTCATGTCCAATATGACCGCCATGTT
Features (pLannotate 1.2.2; 29 found; start..end, strand, type, name):
      3..380     +  enhancer       CMV enhancer: human cytomegalovirus immediate early enhancer
    381..529     +  promoter       CMV promoter (fragment): human cytomegalovirus (CMV) immediate early promoter
    627..753     +  promoter       HSV TK promoter (fragment): herpes simplex virus thymidine kinase promoter
    757..775     +  promoter       T7 promoter: promoter for bacteriophage T7 RNA polymerase
    779..979     +  ncRNA          IRES Cripavirus: Accession: RF00458 - Cripavirus internal ribosome entry site (IRES)
    975..1289    +  CDS            Nluc (fragment): NanoLuc® luciferase human codon-optimized
   1323..1447    +  protein_bind   attR1: mutant version of attR; recombination site for the Gateway® LR reaction LR Clonase™
   1472..1502    +  promoter       lac UV5 promoter: E. coli lac promoter with an "up" mutation
   1526..1555    +  promoter       cat promoter (fragment): promoter of the E. coli cat gene encoding chloramphenicol acetyltransferase
   1556..2215    +  CDS            CmR: chloramphenicol acetyltransferase; cat; confers resistance to chloramphenicol
   2394..2552    +  CDS            ccdA (fragment): CCDA_ECO57 - Also known as H, letA. Experimental evidence at protein level: Swiss-Prot protein existence level 1. Antitoxin component of a type II toxin-antitoxin (TA) system which inhibits the post-segregational killing (PSK) of plasmid-free cells, also referred to as a plasmid addiction system. Binds to and blocks the activity of CcdB; will also remove bound CcdB protein from the CcdB-GyrA complex by forming a CcdA-CcdB complex, a process termed rejuvenation. Functions as a transcriptional corepressor for the ccdAB operon, repression also requires CcdB (By similarity). From Escherichia coli
   2557..2859    +  CDS            ccdB: CCDB_ECOLI - Also known as G, letB, letD. Experimental evidence at protein level: Swiss-Prot protein existence level 1. Toxic component of a type II toxin-antitoxin (TA) system, functioning in plasmid maintainence. Responsible for the post- segregational killing (PSK) of plasmid-free cells, also referred to as a plasmid addiction system. Half-life of over 2 hours. Cell killing by CcdB is accompanied by filamentation, defects in chromosome and plasmid segregation, defects in cell division, formation of anucleate cells, decreased DNA synthesis and plasmid loss. Interferes with the activity of DN
   2903..3027    -  protein_bind   attR2: mutant version of attR; recombination site for the Gateway® LR reaction LR Clonase™
   3065..3098    -  protein_bind   loxP: Cre-mediated recombination occurs in the 8-bp core sequence (GCATACAT). Cre recombinase
   3419..3500    -  polyA_signal   SV40 poly(A) signal: SV40 polyadenylation signal
   3565..3752    +  terminator     ADH1 terminator: S. cerevisiae ADH1; transcription terminator for the S. cerevisiae alcohol dehydrogenase 1 (ADH1) gene
   3769..3904    +  rep_origin     SV40 ori: SV40 origin of replication
   3938..3991    -  CDS            lacI (fragment): lac repressor; lacI; The lac repressor binds to the lac operator to inhibit transcription in E. coli. This inhibition can be relieved by adding lactose or isopropyl-β-D-thiogalactopyranoside (IPTG).
   4174..4762    -  rep_origin     ori: high-copy-number ColE1/pMB1/pBR322/pUC origin of replication
   4933..5793    -  CDS            AmpR: β-lactamase; bla; confers resistance to ampicillin, carbenicillin, and related antibiotics
   5794..5898    -  promoter       AmpR promoter: bla
   5925..7267    -  rep_origin     2μ ori: yeast 2μ plasmid origin of replication
   7290..7323    -  protein_bind   loxN: Cre-mediated recombination occurs in the 8-bp core sequence (GTATACCT). loxN sites are compatible with each other, but incompatible with loxP or lox2272 sites. Cre recombinase
   7381..7416    +  CDS            rop (fragment): Rop protein, which maintains plasmids at low copy number; rop
   7518..7567    +  misc_feature   bom (fragment): basis of mobility region from pBR322
   7706..7853    +  promoter       TRP1 promoter: S. cerevisiae TRP1
   7854..8528    +  CDS            TRP1: phosphoribosylanthranilate isomerase, required for tryptophan biosynthesis; S. cerevisiae TRP1; yeast auxotrophic marker
   8579..8630    +  misc_feature   bom (fragment): basis of mobility region from pBR322
   8658..9086    -  rep_origin     f1 ori (sequence partly withheld): f1 bacteriophage origin of replication; arrow indicates direction of (+) strand synthesis
