[The description below was written by a language model from this plasmid's Addgene catalogue record and pLannotate feature annotations shown in this document.]
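Description:
pDEST-N2H-N2 is an empty Gateway destination vector built on a custom backbone for the N2H protein–protein interaction assay, a split-NanoLuc complementation system. It places NanoLuc fragment 2 at the N-terminus of whatever open reading frame is recombined into the Gateway site. The catalogue lists the backbone as 8,992 bp, whereas the sequenced record annotated here is 9,222 nt. In E. coli the plasmid replicates from a high-copy ColE1/pUC-type origin and carries ampicillin resistance. An f1 origin is also present. In yeast it is maintained by the 2μ origin and selected through the TRP1 auxotrophic marker, driven by its own promoter.

Expression relies on a composite synthetic promoter designed to work in yeast, in mammalian cells and in vitro. The annotated elements are a CMV enhancer and partial CMV promoter, an HSV TK promoter fragment, a T7 promoter and a cripavirus IRES lying directly upstream of the NanoLuc fragment. The annotation does not separately identify which part provides yeast activity. Downstream of the NanoLuc fragment sits the attR1–attR2 cassette, which contains a chloramphenicol resistance gene and the ccdB toxin. Because of ccdB, the empty vector must be propagated in a ccdB-tolerant strain under combined chloramphenicol and ampicillin selection. An LR reaction replaces the cassette with the gene of interest, allowing counter-selection against unrecombined plasmid. An SV40 poly(A) signal and the yeast ADH1 terminator follow the cassette, along with an SV40 origin. Single loxP and loxN sites are also annotated, but the record does not state their purpose.

The vector is intended to be paired with a partner construct bearing the complementary NanoLuc fragment, so that binary interactions can be scored by reconstituted luciferase activity.
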