Addgene plasmid #125548: pDEST-N2H-N2
Purpose: (Empty Backbone) Gateway compatible N2H assay destination vector with N-terminus tagging of nanoluc fragment2
Depositing lab: Marc Vidal. Depositing organization: Dana-Farber Cancer Institute. Publication: Maximizing binary interactome mapping with a minimal number of assays. Choi SG, Olivet J, Cassonnet P, Vidalain PO, Luck K, Lambourne L, Spirohn K, Lemmens I, Dos Santos M, Demeret C, Jones L, Rangarajan S, Bian W, Coutant EP, Janin YL, van der Werf S, Trepte P, Wanker EE, De Las Rivas J, Tavernier J, Twizere JC, Hao T, Hill DE, Vidal M, Calderwood MA, Jacob Y. Nat Commun. 2019 Aug 29;10(1):3907. doi: 10.1038/s41467-019-11809-2. PubMed 31467278.
Backbone
  Vector backbone: custom made
  Backbone manufacturer: we built
  Backbone size (bp): 8992
  Vector type: Mammalian Expression, Yeast Expression ; in vitro expression
  Promoter: synthetic promoter containing yeast, mammalian, and in vitro expression elements
  Selectable markers: TRP1
  Tag / fusion protein: NanoLuc fragment2 attached to n-terminus of Gateway cloning site (N terminal on backbone)
Growth in bacteria
  Bacterial resistance: Chloramphenicol and Ampicillin, 25 & 100 μg/mL
  Growth temperature: 37°C
  Growth strain: ccdB Survival
  Copy number: High Copy
Gene/Insert
  Cloning method: Gateway Cloning
Terms and licenses: Academic/Nonprofit Terms; Industry Terms: Not Available to Industry
Depositor comments: Please visit https://www.biorxiv.org/content/10.1101/530790v1.full for bioRxiv preprint.
How to cite: pDEST-N2H-N2 was a gift from Marc Vidal (Addgene plasmid # 125548 ; http://n2t.net/addgene:125548 ; RRID:Addgene_125548)
